Addgene plasmid #116219: pHAGE-CDKN2A-A100S
Purpose: Lentiviral expression of CDKN2A A100S
Depositing lab: Gordon Mills & Kenneth Scott. Depositing organization: Baylor College of Medicine. Publication: Systematic Functional Annotation of Somatic Mutations in Cancer. Ng PK, Li J, Jeong KJ, Shao S, Chen H, Tsang YH, Sengupta S, Wang Z, Bhavana VH, Tran R, Soewito S, Minussi DC, Moreno D, Kong K, Dogruluk T, Lu H, Gao J, Tokheim C, Zhou DC, Johnson AM, Zeng J, Ip CKM, Ju Z, Wester M, Yu S, Li Y, Vellano CP, Schultz N, Karchin R, Ding L, Lu Y, Cheung LWT, Chen K, Shaw KR, Meric-Bernstam F, Scott KL, Yi S, Sahni N, Liang H, Mills GB. Cancer Cell. 2018 Mar 12;33(3):450-462.e10. doi: 10.1016/j.ccell.2018.01.021. PubMed 29533785.
Backbone
  Vector backbone: pHAGE
  Vector type: Lentiviral
Growth in bacteria
  Bacterial resistance: Ampicillin, 100 μg/mL
  Growth temperature: 37°C
  Growth strain: Stbl3
  Copy number: High Copy
Gene/Insert
  Gene/Insert name: CDKN2A
  Species: H. sapiens (human)
  Mutation: A100S
  Entrez Gene: CDKN2A (a.k.a. ARF, CAI2, CDK4I, CDKN2, CMM2, INK4, INK4A, MLM, MTS-1, MTS1, P14, P14ARF, P16, P16-INK4A, P16INK4, P16INK4A, P19, P19ARF, TP16)
  Cloning method: Gateway Cloning
Terms and licenses: Academic/Nonprofit Terms; Industry Terms: Not Available to Industry
How to cite: pHAGE-CDKN2A-A100S was a gift from Gordon Mills & Kenneth Scott (Addgene plasmid # 116219 ; http://n2t.net/addgene:116219 ; RRID:Addgene_116219)
