[The description below was written by a language model from this plasmid's Addgene catalogue record and pLannotate feature annotations shown in this document.]
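Description:
pHAGE-CDKN2A-A100S is an HIV-1-derived lentiviral expression plasmid built on the pHAGE backbone and carrying the human CDKN2A open reading frame with an A100S substitution. The annotated coding sequence matches the p16INK4A product, an inhibitor of CDK4 and CDK6 that restrains cyclin D-dependent phosphorylation of the retinoblastoma protein. In bacteria the plasmid is maintained through a high-copy ColE1/pUC-type origin and selected with ampicillin via the β-lactamase gene. The record lists a recombination-deficient strain as host, as is usual for LTR-containing vectors.

The viral transfer cassette runs from a truncated 5' LTR through the Ψ packaging signal, a gag fragment, the Rev response element and the cPPT/CTS. It ends in a self-inactivating ΔU3 3' LTR, so the integrated provirus lacks LTR promoter activity and expression depends on the internal promoter. That promoter is the constitutive human EF-1α promoter, which drives the CDKN2A insert. The insert is flanked by attB1 and attB2 sites left by Gateway recombination. Downstream lie short T3 and T7 promoter sequences, an attB4 remnant and a V5 epitope sequence. The annotation alone does not establish whether the V5 tag is fused in frame to the insert. An EMCV IRES then allows translation of puromycin N-acetyltransferase from the same transcript, linking puromycin selection of transduced cells to insert expression, and a WPRE enhances transcript expression. Packaging functions are not encoded and must be supplied in trans.

The construct is intended for stable lentiviral expression of this CDKN2A variant in mammalian cells. It derives from a systematic effort to functionally annotate somatic mutations found in cancer.
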