Features (pLannotate 1.2.2; 30 found; start..end, strand, type, name):
     54..154     +  CDS            Rev (fragment): human immunodeficiency virus 1 (HIV-1) Rev protein; rev; enhances nuclear export of unspliced and incompletely spliced viral mRNAs
    199..316     +  misc_feature   cPPT/CTS: central polypurine tract and central termination sequence of HIV-1
    364..1542    +  promoter       EF-1α promoter: strong constitutive promoter for human elongation factor EF-1α
   1563..1580    +  protein_bind   attB1 (fragment): mutant version of attB; core recombination site for the Gateway® BP reaction BP Clonase™
   1586..2053    +  CDS            CDKN2A: CDN2A_HUMAN - Also known as CDKN2, MTS1. Experimental evidence at protein level: Swiss-Prot protein existence level 1. Acts as a negative regulator of the proliferation of normal cells by interacting strongly with CDK4 and CDK6. This inhibits their ability to interact with cyclins D and to phosphorylate the retinoblastoma protein. From Homo sapiens (Human).
   2056..2080    -  protein_bind   attB2: mutant version of attB; recombination site for the Gateway® BP reaction BP Clonase™
   2088..2106    +  promoter       T3 promoter: promoter for bacteriophage T3 RNA polymerase
   2132..2150    -  promoter       T7 promoter: promoter for bacteriophage T7 RNA polymerase
   2156..2174    -  protein_bind   attB4 (fragment): mutant version of attB; core recombination site for the Gateway® BP reaction BP Clonase™
   2230..2271    +  CDS            V5 tag: epitope tag from simian virus 5
   2397..2859    +  misc_feature   IRES: internal ribosome entry site (IRES) of the encephalomyocarditis virus (EMCV)
   2873..3470    +  CDS            PuroR (fragment): puromycin N-acetyltransferase; pac from Streptomyces; confers resistance to puromycin
   3486..4074    +  misc_feature   WPRE: woodchuck hepatitis virus posttranscriptional regulatory element
   4082..4147    +  CDS            nef (fragment): NEF_HV1Z2 - Experimental evidence at protein level: Swiss-Prot protein existence level 1. Extracellular Nef protein targets CD4(+) T-lymphocytes for apoptosis by interacting with CXCR4 surface receptors. From Human immunodeficiency virus type 1 group M subtype D (isolate Z2/CDC-Z34) (HIV-1).
   4149..4382    +  LTR            3' LTR (ΔU3): self-inactivating 3' long terminal repeat (LTR) from HIV-1
   4587..4691    +  promoter       AmpR promoter: bla
   4692..5552    +  CDS            AmpR: β-lactamase; bla; confers resistance to ampicillin, carbenicillin, and related antibiotics
   5723..6311    +  rep_origin     ori: high-copy-number ColE1/pMB1/pBR322/pUC origin of replication
   6494..6548    +  CDS            lacI (fragment): lac repressor; lacI; The lac repressor binds to the lac operator to inhibit transcription in E. coli. This inhibition can be relieved by adding lactose or isopropyl-β-D-thiogalactopyranoside (IPTG).
   6554..6647    +  rep_origin     SV40 ori (fragment): SV40 origin of replication
   6672..6709    +  CDS            lacI (fragment): lac repressor; lacI; The lac repressor binds to the lac operator to inhibit transcription in E. coli. This inhibition can be relieved by adding lactose or isopropyl-β-D-thiogalactopyranoside (IPTG).
   6722..6743    +  protein_bind   CAP binding site: CAP binding activates transcription in the presence of cAMP. E. coli catabolite activator protein
   6758..6788    +  promoter       lac promoter: promoter for the E. coli lac operon
   6796..6812    +  protein_bind   lac operator: The lac repressor binds to the lac operator to inhibit transcription in E. coli. This inhibition can be relieved by adding lactose or isopropyl-β-D-thiogalactopyranoside (IPTG). lac repressor encoded by lacI
   6846..6929    +  polyA_signal   SV40 poly(A) signal (fragment): SV40 polyadenylation signal
   7096..7425    +  CDS            nef (fragment): NEF_HV1BR - Experimental evidence at protein level: Swiss-Prot protein existence level 1. Extracellular Nef protein targets CD4(+) T-lymphocytes for apoptosis by interacting with CXCR4 surface receptors (PubMed:14990729). From Human immunodeficiency virus type 1 group M subtype B (isolate BRU/LAI) (HIV-1).
   7473..7730    +  LTR            5' LTR (truncated): truncated 5' long terminal repeat (LTR) from HIV-1
   7777..7902    +  misc_feature   HIV-1 Ψ: packaging signal of human immunodeficiency virus type 1
   7886..8224    +  CDS            HIV-1 gag (fragment): gag protein from human immunodeficiency virus 1; gag
   8399..8632    +  misc_feature   RRE: The Rev response element (RRE) of HIV-1 allows for Rev-dependent mRNA export from the nucleus to the cytoplasm.
>Addgene plasmid #116219 | pHAGE-CDKN2A-A100S | addgene full sequence | sequence record 250731 | Addgene NGS Result
TACTTTCTATAGTGAATAGAGTTAGGCAGGGATATTCACCATTATCGTTTCAGACCCACCTCCCAACCCC
GAGGGGACCCGACAGGCCCGAAGGAATAGAAGAAGAAGGTGGAGAGAGAGACAGAGACAGATCCATTCGA
TTAGTGAACGGATCTCGACGGTATCGCCGAATTCACAAATGGCAGTATTCATCCACAATTTTAAAAGAAA
AGGGGGGATTGGGGGGTACAGTGCAGGGGAAAGAATAGTAGACATAATAGCAACAGACATACAAACTAAA
GAATTACAAAAACAAATTACAAAAATTCAAAATTTTCGGGTTTATTACAGGGACAGCAGAGATCCAGTTT
GGACTAGTCGTGAGGCTCCGGTGCCCGTCAGTGGGCAGAGCGCACATCGCCCACAGTCCCCGAGAAGTTG
GGGGGAGGGGTCGGCAATTGAACCGGTGCCTAGAGAAGGTGGCGCGGGGTAAACTGGGAAAGTGATGTCG
TGTACTGGCTCCGCCTTTTTCCCGAGGGTGGGGGAGAACCGTATATAAGTGCAGTAGTCGCCGTGAACGT
TCTTTTTCGCAACGGGTTTGCCGCCAGAACACAGGTAAGTGCCGTGTGTGGTTCCCGCGGGCCTGGCCTC
TTTACGGGTTATGGCCCTTGCGTGCCTTGAATTACTTCCACCTGGCTGCAGTACGTGATTCTTGATCCCG
AGCTTCGGGTTGGAAGTGGGTGGGAGAGTTCGAGGCCTTGCGCTTAAGGAGCCCCTTCGCCTCGTGCTTG
AGTTGAGGCCTGGCCTGGGCGCTGGGGCCGCCGCGTGCGAATCTGGTGGCACCTTCGCGCCTGTCTCGCT
GCTTTCGATAAGTCTCTAGCCATTTAAAATTTTTGATGACCTGCTGCGACGCTTTTTTTCTGGCAAGATA
GTCTTGTAAATGCGGGCCAAGATCTGCACACTGGTATTTCGGTTTTTGGGGCCGCGGGCGGCGACGGGGC
CCGTGCGTCCCAGCGCACATGTTCGGCGAGGCGGGGCCTGCGAGCGCGGCCACCGAGAATCGGACGGGGG
TAGTCTCAAGCTGGCCGGCCTGCTCTGGTGCCTGGCCTCGCGCCGCCGTGTATCGCCCCGCCCTGGGCGG
CAAGGCTGGCCCGGTCGGCACCAGTTGCGTGAGCGGAAAGATGGCCGCTTCCCGGCCCTGCTGCAGGGAG
CTCAAAATGGAGGACGCGGCGCTCGGGAGAGCGGGCGGGTGAGTCACCCACACAAAGGAAAAGGGCCTTT
CCGTCCTCAGCCGTCGCTTCATGTGACTCCACGGAGTACCGGGCGCCGTCCAGGCACCTCGATTAGTTCT
CGAGCTTTTGGAGTACGTCGTCTTTAGGTTGGGGGGAGGGGTTTTATGCGATGGAGTTTCCCCACACTGA
GTGGGTGGAGACTGAAGTTAGGCCAGCTTGGCACTTGATGTAATTCTCCTTGGAATTTGCCCTTTTTGAG
TTTGGATCTTGGTTCATTCTCAAGCCTCAGACAGTGGTTCAAAGTTTTTTTCTTCCATTTCAGGTGTCGT
GAAGCGGCCCTGCAGATATCAACAAGTTTGTACAAAAAAGTTGGCATGGAGCCGGCGGCGGGGAGCAGCA
TGGAGCCTTCGGCTGACTGGCTGGCCACGGCCGCGGCCCGGGGTCGGGTAGAGGAGGTGCGGGCGCTGCT
GGAGGCGGGGGCGCTGCCCAACGCACCGAATAGTTACGGTCGGAGGCCGATCCAGGTCATGATGATGGGC
AGCGCCCGAGTGGCGGAGCTGCTGCTGCTCCACGGCGCGGAGCCCAACTGCGCCGACCCCGCCACTCTCA
CCCGACCCGTGCACGACGCTGCCCGGGAGGGCTTCCTGGACACGCTGGTGGTGCTGCACCGGTCCGGGGC
GCGGCTGGACGTGCGCGATGCCTGGGGCCGTCTGCCCGTGGACCTGGCTGAGGAGCTGGGCCATCGCGAT
GTCGCACGGTACCTGCGCGCGGCTGCGGGGGGCACCAGAGGCAGTAACCATGCCCGCATAGATGCCGCGG
AAGGTCCCTCAGATATCCCCGATTGACCCAACTTTCTTGTACAAAGTGGTGATATCCAATTAACCCTCAC
TAAAGGTGTATATGTTAATGAGATGTTGTACCCTATAGTGAGTCGTATTACCACCCAACTTTTCTATACA
AAGTGGTTGATATCCAGCACAGTGGCGGCCGCTCGAGTCTAGAGGGCCCGCGGTTCGAAGGTAAGCCTAT
CCCTAACCCTCTCCTCGGTCTCGATTCTACGCGTACCGGTTAGTAATGAGATCCCTCCCCCCCCCCTAAC
GTTACTGGCCGAAGCCGCTTGGAATAAGGCCGGTGTGCGTTTGTCTATATGTTATTTTCCACCATATTGC
CGTCTTTTGGCAATGTGAGGGCCCGGAAACCTGGCCCTGTCTTCTTGACGAGCATTCCTAGGGGTCTTTC
CCCTCTCGCCAAAGGAATGCAAGGTCTGTTGAATGTCGTGAAGGAAGCAGTTCCTCTGGAAGCTTCTTGA
AGACAAACAACGTCTGTAGCGACCCTTTGCAGGCAGCGGAACCCCCCACCTGGCGACAGGTGCCTCTGCG
GCCAAAAGCCACGTGTATAAGATACACCTGCAAAGGCGGCACAACCCCAGTGCCACGTTGTGAGTTGGAT
AGTTGTGGAAAGAGTCAAATGGCTCTCCTCAAGCGTATTCAACAAGGGGCTGAAGGATGCCCAGAAGGTA
CCCCATTGTATGGGATCTGATCTGGGGCCTCGGTGCACATGCTTTACATGTGTTTAGTCGAGGTTAAAAA
AACGTCTAGGCCCCCCGAACCACGGGGACGTGGTTTTCCTTTGAAAAACACGATGATAATATGGCCACAC
ATATGACCGAGTACAAGCCCACGGTGCGCCTCGCCACCCGCGACGACGTCCCCAGGGCCGTACGCACCCT
CGCCGCCGCGTTCGCCGACTACCCCGCCACGCGCCACACCGTCGATCCGGACCGCCACATCGAGCGGGTC
ACCGAGCTGCAAGAACTCTTCCTCACGCGCGTCGGGCTCGACATCGGCAAGGTGTGGGTCGCGGACGACG
GCGCCGCGGTGGCGGTCTGGACCACGCCGGAGAGCGTCGAAGCGGGGGCGGTGTTCGCCGAGATCGGCCC
GCGCATGGCCGAGTTGAGCGGTTCCCGGCTGGCCGCGCAGCAACAGATGGAAGGCCTCCTGGCGCCGCAC
CGGCCCAAGGAGCCCGCGTGGTTCCTGGCCACCGTCGGCGTCTCGCCCGACCACCAGGGCAAGGGTCTGG
GCAGCGCCGTCGTGCTCCCCGGAGTGGAGGCGGCCGAGCGCGCCGGGGTGCCCGCCTTCCTGGAGACCTC
CGCGCCCCGCAACCTCCCCTTCTACGAGCGGCTCGGCTTCACCGTCACCGCCGACGTCGAGGTGCCCGAA
GGACCGCGCACCTGGTGCATGACCCGCAAGCCCGGTGCCTAAATCGATAGATCCTAATCAACCTCTGGAT
TACAAAATTTGTGAAAGATTGACTGGTATTCTTAACTATGTTGCTCCTTTTACGCTATGTGGATACGCTG
CTTTAATGCCTTTGTATCATGCTATTGCTTCCCGTATGGCTTTCATTTTCTCCTCCTTGTATAAATCCTG
GTTGCTGTCTCTTTATGAGGAGTTGTGGCCCGTTGTCAGGCAACGTGGCGTGGTGTGCACTGTGTTTGCT
GACGCAACCCCCACTGGTTGGGGCATTGCCACCACCTGTCAGCTCCTTTCCGGGACTTTCGCTTTCCCCC
TCCCTATTGCCACGGCGGAACTCATCGCCGCCTGCCTTGCCCGCTGCTGGACAGGGGCTCGGCTGTTGGG
CACTGACAATTCCGTGGTGTTGTCGGGGAAATCATCGTCCTTTCCTTGGCTGCTCGCCTGTGTTGCCACC
TGGATTCTGCGCGGGACGTCCTTCTGCTACGTCCCTTCGGCCCTCAATCCAGCGGACCTTCCTTCCCGCG
GCCTGCTGCCGGCTCTGCGGCCTCTTCCGCGTCTTCGCCTTCGCCCTCAGACGAGTCGGATCTCCCTTTG
GGCCGCCTCCCCGCCTGAGATCCTTTAAGACCAATGACTTACAAGGCAGCTGTAGATCTTAGCCACTTTT
TAAAAGAAAAGGGGGGACTGGAAGGGCTAATTCACTCCCAACGAAGACAAGATCTGCTTTTTGCTTGTAC
TGGGTCTCTCTGGTTAGACCAGATCTGAGCCTGGGAGCTCTCTGGCTAACTAGGGAACCCACTGCTTAAG
CCTCAATAAAGCTTGCCTTGAGTGCTTCAAGTAGTGTGTGCCCGTCTGTTGTGTGACTCTGGTAACTAGA
GATCCCTCAGACCCTTTTAGTCAGTGTGGAAAATCTCTAGCAGTAGTAGTTCATGTCATCTTATTATTCA
GTATTTATAACTTGCAAAGAAATGAATATCAGAGAGTGAGAGGCCCGGGTTAATTAAGGAAAGGGCTAGA
TCATTCTTGAAGACGAAAGGGCCTCGTGATACGCCTATTTTTATAGGTTAATGTCATGATAATAATGGTT
TCTTAGACGTCAGGTGGCACTTTTCGGGGAAATGTGCGCGGAACCCCTATTTGTTTATTTTTCTAAATAC
ATTCAAATATGTATCCGCTCATGAGACAATAACCCTGATAAATGCTTCAATAATATTGAAAAAGGAAGAG
TATGAGTATTCAACATTTCCGTGTCGCCCTTATTCCCTTTTTTGCGGCATTTTGCCTTCCTGTTTTTGCT
CACCCAGAAACGCTGGTGAAAGTAAAAGATGCTGAAGATCAGTTGGGTGCACGAGTGGGTTACATCGAAC
TGGATCTCAACAGCGGTAAGATCCTTGAGAGTTTTCGCCCCGAAGAACGTTTTCCAATGATGAGCACTTT
TAAAGTTCTGCTATGTGGCGCGGTATTATCCCGTGTTGACGCCGGGCAAGAGCAACTCGGTCGCCGCATA
CACTATTCTCAGAATGACTTGGTTGAGTACTCACCAGTCACAGAAAAGCATCTTACGGATGGCATGACAG
TAAGAGAATTATGCAGTGCTGCCATAACCATGAGTGATAACACTGCGGCCAACTTACTTCTGACAACGAT
CGGAGGACCGAAGGAGCTAACCGCTTTTTTGCACAACATGGGGGATCATGTAACTCGCCTTGATCGTTGG
GAACCGGAGCTGAATGAAGCCATACCAAACGACGAGCGTGACACCACGATGCCTGTAGCAATGGCAACAA
CGTTGCGCAAACTATTAACTGGCGAACTACTTACTCTAGCTTCCCGGCAACAATTAATAGACTGGATGGA
GGCGGATAAAGTTGCAGGACCACTTCTGCGCTCGGCCCTTCCGGCTGGCTGGTTTATTGCTGATAAATCT
GGAGCCGGTGAGCGTGGGTCTCGCGGTATCATTGCAGCACTGGGGCCAGATGGTAAGCCCTCCCGTATCG
TAGTTATCTACACGACGGGGAGTCAGGCAACTATGGATGAACGAAATAGACAGATCGCTGAGATAGGTGC
CTCACTGATTAAGCATTGGTAACTGTCAGACCAAGTTTACTCATATATACTTTAGATTGATTTAAAACTT
CATTTTTAATTTAAAAGGATCTAGGTGAAGATCCTTTTTGATAATCTCATGACCAAAATCCCTTAACGTG
AGTTTTCGTTCCACTGAGCGTCAGACCCCGTAGAAAAGATCAAAGGATCTTCTTGAGATCCTTTTTTTCT
GCGCGTAATCTGCTGCTTGCAAACAAAAAAACCACCGCTACCAGCGGTGGTTTGTTTGCCGGATCAAGAG
CTACCAACTCTTTTTCCGAAGGTAACTGGCTTCAGCAGAGCGCAGATACCAAATACTGTTCTTCTAGTGT
AGCCGTAGTTAGGCCACCACTTCAAGAACTCTGTAGCACCGCCTACATACCTCGCTCTGCTAATCCTGTT
ACCAGTGGCTGCTGCCAGTGGCGATAAGTCGTGTCTTACCGGGTTGGACTCAAGACGATAGTTACCGGAT
AAGGCGCAGCGGTCGGGCTGAACGGGGGGTTCGTGCACACAGCCCAGCTTGGAGCGAACGACCTACACCG
AACTGAGATACCTACAGCGTGAGCTATGAGAAAGCGCCACGCTTCCCGAAGGGAGAAAGGCGGACAGGTA
TCCGGTAAGCGGCAGGGTCGGAACAGGAGAGCGCACGAGGGAGCTTCCAGGGGGAAACGCCTGGTATCTT
TATAGTCCTGTCGGGTTTCGCCACCTCTGACTTGAGCGTCGATTTTTGTGATGCTCGTCAGGGGGGCGGA
GCCTATGGAAAAACGCCAGCAACGCGGCCTTTTTACGGTTCCTGGCCTTTTGCTGGCCTTTTGCTCACAT
GTTCTTTCCTGCGTTATCCCCTGATTCTGTGGATAACCGTATTACCGCCTTTGAGTGAGCTGATACCGCT
CGCCGCAGCCGAACGACCGAGCGCAGCGAGTCAGTGAGCGAGGAAGCGGAAGAGCGCCCAATACGCAAAC
CGCCTCTCCCCGCGCGTTGGCCGATTCATTAATGCAGCAAGCTCATGGCTGACTAATTTTTTTTATTTAT
GCAGAGGCCGAGGCCGCCTCGGCCTCTGAGCTATTCCAGAAGTAGTGAGGAGGCTTTTTTGGAGGCCTAG
GCTTTTGCAAAAAGCTCCCCGTGGCACGACAGGTTTCCCGACTGGAAAGCGGGCAGTGAGCGCAACGCAA
TTAATGTGAGTTAGCTCACTCATTAGGCACCCCAGGCTTTACACTTTATGCTTCCGGCTCGTATGTTGTG
TGGAATTGTGAGCGGATAACAATTTCACACAGGAAACAGCTATGACATGATTACGAATTTCACAAATAAA
GCATTTTTTTCACTGCATTCTAGTTGTGGTTTGTCCAAACTCATCAATGTATCTTATCATGTCTGGATCA
ACTGGATAACTCAAGCTAACCAAAATCATCCCAAACTTCCCACCCCATACCCTATTACCACTGCCAATTA
CCTGTGGTTTCATTTACTCTAAACCTGTGATTCCTCTGAATTATTTTCATTTTAAAGAAATTGTATTTGT
TAAATATGTACTACAAACTTAGTAGTTGGAAGGGCTAATTCACTCCCAAAGAAGACAAGATATCCTTGAT
CTGTGGATCTACCACACACAAGGCTACTTCCCTGATTAGCAGAACTACACACCAGGGCCAGGGGTCAGAT
ATCCACTGACCTTTGGATGGTGCTACAAGCTAGTACCAGTTGAGCCAGATAAGGTAGAAGAGGCCAATAA
AGGAGAGAACACCAGCTTGTTACACCCTGTGAGCCTGCATGGGATGGATGACCCGGAGAGAGAAGTGTTA
GAGTGGAGGTTTGACAGCCGCCTAGCATTTCATCACGTGGCCCGAGAGCTGCATCCGGAGTACTTCAAGA
ACTGCTGATATCGAGCTTGCTACAAGGGACTTTCCGCTGGGGACTTTCCAGGGAGGCGTGGCCTGGGCGG
GACTGGGGAGTGGCGAGCCCTCAGATCCTGCATATAAGCAGCTGCTTTTTGCCTGTACTGGGTCTCTCTG
GTTAGACCAGATCTGAGCCTGGGAGCTCTCTGGCTAACTAGGGAACCCACTGCTTAAGCCTCAATAAAGC
TTGCCTTGAGTGCTTCAAGTAGTGTGTGCCCGTCTGTTGTGTGACTCTGGTAACTAGAGATCCCTCAGAC
CCTTTTAGTCAGTGTGGAAAATCTCTAGCAGTGGCGCCCGAACAGGGACTTGAAAGCGAAAGGGAAACCA
GAGGAGCTCTCTCGACGCAGGACTCGGCTTGCTGAAGCGCGCACGGCAAGAGGCGAGGGGCGGCGACTGG
TGAGTACGCCAAAAATTTTGACTAGCGGAGGCTAGAAGGAGAGAGATGGGTGCGAGAGCGTCAGTATTAA
GCGGGGGAGAATTAGATCGCGATGGGAAAAAATTCGGTTAAGGCCAGGGGGAAAGAAAAAATATAAATTA
AAACATATAGTATGGGCAAGCAGGGAGCTAGAACGATTCGCAGTTAATCCTGGCCTGTTAGAAACATCAG
AAGGCTGTAGACAAATACTGGGACAGCTACAACCATCCCTTCAGACAGGATCAGAAGAACTTAGATCATT
ATATAATACAGTAGCAACCCTCTATTGTGTGCATCAAAGGATAGAGATAAAAGACACCAAGGAAGCTTTA
GACAAGATAGAGGAAGAGCAAAACAAAAGTAAGACCACCGCACAGCAAGCGGCCGGCCGCTGATCTTCAG
ACCTGGAGGAGGAGATATGAGGGACAATTGGAGAAGTGAATTATATAAATATAAAGTAGTAAAAATTGAA
CCATTAGGAGTAGCACCCACCAAGGCAAAGAGAAGAGTGGTGCAGAGAGAAAAAAGAGCAGTGGGAATAG
GAGCTTTGTTCCTTGGGTTCTTGGGAGCAGCAGGAAGCACTATGGGCGCAGCGTCAATGACGCTGACGGT
ACAGGCCAGACAATTATTGTCTGGTATAGTGCAGCAGCAGAACAATTTGCTGAGGGCTATTGAGGCGCAA
CAGCATCTGTTGCAACTCACAGTCTGGGGCATCAAGCAGCTCCAGGCAAGAATCCTGGCTGTGGAAAGAT
ACCTAAAGGATCAACAGCTCCTGGGGATTTGGGGTTGCTCTGGAAAACTCATTTGCACCACTGCTGTGCC
TTGGAATGCTAGTTGGAGTAATAAATCTCTGGAACAGATTTGGAATCACACGACCTGGATGGAGTGGGAC
AGAGAAATTAACAATTACACAAGCTTAATACACTCCTTAATTGAAGAATCGCAAAACCAGCAAGAAAAGA
ATGAACAAGAATTATTGGAATTAGATAAATGGGCAAGTTTGTGGAATTGGTTTAACATAACAAATTGGCT
GTGGTATATAAAATTATTCATAATGATAGTAGGAGGCTTGGTAGGTTTAAGAATAGTTTTTGCTG
