>Addgene plasmid #116219 | pHAGE-CDKN2A-A100S | depositor partial sequence | sequence record 219092 | insert
ATGGAGCCGGCGGCGGGGAGCAGCATGGAGCCTTCGGCTGACTGGCTGGCCACGGCCGCGGCCCGGGGTC
GGGTAGAGGAGGTGCGGGCGCTGCTGGAGGCGGGGGCGCTGCCCAACGCACCGAATAGTTACGGTCGGAG
GCCGATCCAGGTCATGATGATGGGCAGCGCCCGAGTGGCGGAGCTGCTGCTGCTCCACGGCGCGGAGCCC
AACTGCGCCGACCCCGCCACTCTCACCCGACCCGTGCACGACGCTGCCCGGGAGGGCTTCCTGGACACGC
TGGTGGTGCTGCACCGGTCCGGGGCGCGGCTGGACGTGCGCGATGCCTGGGGCCGTCTGCCCGTGGACCT
GGCTGAGGAGCTGGGCCATCGCGATGTCGCACGGTACCTGCGCGCGGCTGCGGGGGGCACCAGAGGCAGT
AACCATGCCCGCATAGATGCCGCGGAAGGTCCCTCAGATATCCCCGATTGA
